Addgene plasmid #63369: pFusX3-24
Purpose: Encodes RVD positions 7-9 in TALEN assembly
Depositing lab: Stephen Ekker. Depositing organization: Mayo Foundation for Medical Education and Research. Publication: FusX: A rapid one-step TALE assembly system for genome science. Ma AC, McNulty MS, Tanya PL, Jarryd CM, Martinez-Galvez G, Argue DP, Lee HB, Urban MD, Bullard CE, Blackburn PR, Man TK, Clark KJ, Ekker SC. Hum Gene Ther. 2016 Jun;27(6):451-63. doi: 10.1089/hum.2015.172 PubMed 26854857.
Backbone
  Vector backbone: FusX3
  Backbone size w/o insert (bp): 3015
  Vector type: TALEN
Growth in bacteria
  Bacterial resistance: Spectinomycin, 50 μg/mL
  Growth temperature: 37°C
  Growth strain: DH5alpha
  Copy number: High Copy
Gene/Insert
  Gene/Insert name: HD HD NG (alt name: X3_CCT)
  Species: Synthetic
  Mutation: none
  Cloning method: Restriction Enzyme; 5′ cloning site BsaI (destroyed during cloning); 3′ cloning site BsaI (destroyed during cloning)
  Sequencing primers: 5′ pCR8_F1; 3′ pCR8_R1
Terms and licenses: Academic/Nonprofit Terms; Industry Terms: Not Available to Industry
How to cite: pFusX3-24 was a gift from Stephen Ekker (Addgene plasmid # 63369 ; http://n2t.net/addgene:63369 ; RRID:Addgene_63369)
