[The description below was written by a language model from this plasmid's Addgene catalogue record.]
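Description:
pFusX3-24 is a bacterial library plasmid from the FusX system, a one-step assembly platform for building TALE (transcription activator-like effector) repeat arrays, chiefly for TALEN genome-editing nucleases. It is built on the FusX3 backbone (about 3 kb without the insert), is classed as a TALEN-type vector, and is maintained in E. coli as a high-copy plasmid under spectinomycin selection. The record does not name the origin of replication or any promoter. None would be expected to drive the insert, since the plasmid serves as a source of a DNA module rather than as an expression construct.

The payload is a synthetic trimer of TALE repeats carrying the repeat-variable diresidues HD, HD and NG, also labelled X3_CCT. Under the standard TALE recognition code, HD specifies cytosine and NG specifies thymine, so this module reads the triplet CCT. The "X3" designation places it at RVD positions 7 to 9 of the final array, so it is one member of a set of pre-made triplet plasmids covering the possible combinations for that position. The trimer was cloned in through BsaI sites that were destroyed in the process, consistent with Golden Gate-style cloning using type IIS enzymes.

In use, this plasmid is chosen when the target DNA sequence has CCT at positions 7 to 9. It is combined with the corresponding trimer plasmids for the other positions and with a receiver vector to produce a complete TALE array in a single reaction. No feature table was supplied, so the release sites and overhangs used in that final assembly are not stated.
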