>Addgene plasmid #63369 | pFusX3-24 | depositor partial sequence | sequence record 105256 | pFusX3_CCT
AGTCTTAAGCGTCTCCATGGCCTGACCCCGGACCAAGTGGTGGCTATCGCCAGCCACGATGGCGGCAAGC
AAGCGCTCGAAACGGTGCAGCGGCTGTTGCCGGTGCTGTGCCAGGACCATGGCCTCACACCCGATCAGGT
CGTGGCTATCGCCAGCCACGATGGCGGCAAGCAAGCGCTCGAAACGGTGCAGCGGCTGTTGCCGGTGCTG
TGCCAGGACCATGGCCTGACCCCGGACCAAGTGGTGGCTATCGCCAGCAACGGTGGCGGCAAGCAAGCGC
TCGAAACGGTGCAGCGGCTGTTGCCGGTGCTGTGCCAGGACCATGGCCTGCGAGACGTC
