>Addgene plasmid #63369 | pFusX3-24 | depositor partial sequence | sequence record 105257 | FusX3
CGTCTCCATGGCCTGACCCCGGACCAAGTGGTGGCTATCGAGACCGGCGCCGCTACGGGCGCGTCCCATT
CGCCATTCAGGCTGCGCAACTGTTGGGAAGGGCGATCGGTGCGGGCTCTTCGCTATTACGCCAGCTGGCG
AAAGGGGGATGTGCTGCAAGGCGATTAAGTTGGGAACGCCAGGGTTTTCCCAGTCACGACGTTGTAAAAC
GACGGCCAGTGAGCGCGCGTAATCGACTCACTATAGGGCGAATTGGGTACCGGGCCCCCCCTCGAGGTCC
TCCAGCTTTTGTTCCCTTTAGTGAGGGTTAATTGCGCGCTTGGCGTAATCATGGTCATAGCTGTTTCCTG
TGTGAAATTGTTATCCGCTCACAATTCCACACAACATACGAGCCGGAAGCATAAAGTGTAAAGCCTGGGG
TGCCTAATGAGTGAGCTAACTCACATTAATTGCGTTGCGCTCACTGCCCGCTTTCCACCGGTGGTCTCTG
GCGGCAAGCAAGCGCTCGAAACGGTGCAGCGGCTGTTGCCGGTGCTGTGCCAGGACCATGGCCTGCGAGA
CGTCTAGACCAGCCAGGACAGAAATGCCTCGACTTCGCTGCTACCCAAGGTTGCCGGGTGACGCACACCG
TGGAAACGGATGAAGGCACGAACCCAGTGGACATAAGCCTGTTCGGTTCGTAAGCTGTAATGCAAGTAGC
GTATGCGCTCACGCAACTGGTCCAGAACCTTGACCGAACGCAGCGGTGGTAACGGCGCAGTGGCGGTTTT
CATGGCTTGTTATGACTGTTTTTTTGGGGTACAGTCTATGCCTCGGGCATCCAAGCAGCAAGCGCGTTAC
GCCGTGGGTCGATGTTTGATGTTATGGAGCAGCAACGATGTTACGCAGCAGGGCAGTCGCCCTAAAACAA
AGTTAAACATTATGAGGGAAGCGGTGATCGCCGAAGTATCGACTCAACTATCAGAGGTAGTTGGCGTCAT
CGAGCGCCATCTCGAACCGACGTTGCTGGCCGTACATTTGTACGGCTCCGCAGTGGATGGCGGCCTGAAG
CCACACAGTGATATTGATTTGCTGGTTACGGTGACCGTAAGGCTTGATGAAACAACGCGGCGAGCTTTGA
TCAACGACCTTTTGGAAACTTCGGCTTCCCCTGGAGAGAGCGAGATTCTCCGCGCTGTAGAAGTCACCAT
TGTTGTGCACGACGACATCATTCCGTGGCGTTATCCAGCTAAGCGCGAACTGCAATTTGGAGAATGGCAG
CGCAATGACATTCTTGCAGGTATCTTCGAGCCAGCCACGATCGACATTGATCTGGCTATCTTGCTGACAA
AAGCAAGAGAACATAGCGTTGCCTTGGTAGGTCCAGCGGCGGAGGAACTCTTTGATCCGGTTCCTGAACA
GGATCTATTTGAGGCGCTAAATGAAACCTTAACGCTATGGAACTCGCCGCCCGACTGGGCTGGCGATGAG
CGAAATGTAGTGCTTACGTTGTCCCGCATTTGGTACAGCGCAGTAACCGGCAAAATCGCGCCGAAGGATG
TCGCTGCCGACTGGGCAATGGAGCGCCTGCCGGCCCAGTATCAGCCCGTCATACTTGAAGCTAGACAGGC
TTATCTTGGACAAGAAGAAGATCGCTTGGCCTCGCGCGCAGATCAGTTGGAAGAATTTGTCCACTACGTG
AAAGGCGAGATCACCAAGGTAGTCGGCAAATAACCCTCGAGCCACCCATGACCAAAATCCCTTAACGTGA
GTTACGCGTCGTTCCACTGAGCGTCAGACCCCGTAGAAAAGATCAAAGGATCTTCTTGAGATCCTTTTTT
TCTGCGCGTAATCTGCTGCTTGCAAACAAAAAAACCACCGCTACCAGCGGTGGTTTGTTTGCCGGATCAA
GAGCTACCAACTCTTTTTCCGAAGGTAACTGGCTTCAGCAGAGCGCAGATACCAAATACTGTCCTTCTAG
TGTAGCCGTAGTTAGGCCACCACTTCAAGAACTCTGTAGCACCGCCTACATACCTCGCTCTGCTAATCCT
GTTACCAGTGGCTGCTGCCAGTGGCGATAAGTCGTGTCTTACCGGGTTGGACTCAAGACGATAGTTACCG
GATAAGGCGCAGCGGTCGGGCTGAACGGGGGGTTCGTGCACACAGCCCAGCTTGGAGCGAACGACCTACA
CCGAACTGAGATACCTACAGCGTGAGCATTGAGAAAGCGCCACGCTTCCCGAAGGGAGAAAGGCGGACAG
GTATCCGGTAAGCGGCAGGGTCGGAACAGGAGAGCGCACGAGGGAGCTTCCAGGGGGAAACGCCTGGTAT
CTTTATAGTCCTGTCGGGTTTCGCCACCTCTGACTTGAGCGTCGATTTTTGTGATGCTCGTCAGGGGGGC
GGAGCCTATGGAAAAACGCCAGCAACGCGGCCTTTTTACGGTTCCTGGCCTTTTGCTGGCCTTTTGCTCA
CATGTTCTTTCCTGCGTTATCCCCTGATTCTGTGGATAACCGTATTACCGCCTTTGAGTGAGCTGATACC
GCTCGCCGCAGCCGAACGACCGAGCGCAGCGAGTCAGTGAGCGAGGAAGCGGAAGAGCGCCCAATACGCA
AACCGCCTCTCCCCGCGCGTTGGCCGATTCATTAATGCAGCTGGCACGACAGGTTTCCCGACTGGAAAGC
GGGCAGTGAGCGCAACGCAATTAATACGCGTACCGCTAGCCAGGAAGAGTTTGTAGAAACGCAAAAAGGC
CATCCGTCAGGATGGCCTTCTGCTTAGTTTGATGCCTGGCAGTTTATGGCGGGCGTCCTGCCCGCCACCC
TCCGGGCCGTTGCTTCACAACGTTCAAATCCGCTCCCGGCGGATTTGTCCTACTCAGGAGAGCGTTCACC
GACAAACAACAGATAAAACGAAAGGCCCAGTCTTCCGACTGAGCCTTTCGTTTTATTTGATGCCTGGCAG
TTCCCTACTCTCGCGTTAACGCTAGCATGGATGTTTTCCCAGTCACGACGTTGTAAAACGACGGCCAGTC
TTAAG
