>Addgene plasmid #63369 | pFusX3-24 | addgene partial sequence | sequence record 114989 | pCR8_R1 5'-cgaaccgaacaggcttatgt-3'
TGCGTCACCCGGCAACCTTGGGTAGCAGCGAAGTCGAGGCATTTCTGTCCTGGCTGGTCTAGACGTCTCG
CAGGCCATGGTCCTGGCACAGCACCGGCAACAGCCGCTGCACCGTTTCGAGCGCTTGCTTGCCGCCACCG
TTGCTGGCGATAGCCACCACTTGGTCCGGGGTCAGGCCATGGTCCTGGCACAGCACCGGCAACAGCCGCT
GCACCGTTTCGAGCGCTTGCTTGCCGCCATCGTGGCTGGCGATAGCCACGACCTGATCGGGTGTGAGGCC
ATGGTCCTGGCACAGCACCGGCAACAGCCGCTGCACCGTTTCGAGCGCTTGCTTGCCGCCATCGTGGCTG
GCGATAGCCACCACTTGGTCCGGGGTCAGGCCATGGAGACGCTTAAGACTGGCCGTCGTTTTACAACGTC
GTGACTGGGAAAACATCCATGCTAGCGTTAACGCGAGAGTAGGGAACTGCCAGGCATCAAATAAAACGAA
AGGCTCAGTCGGAAGACTGGGCCTTTCGTTTTATCTGTTGTTTGTCGGTGAACGCTCTCCTGAGTAGGAC
AAATCCGCCGGGAGCGGATTTGAACGTTGTGAAGCAACGGCCCGGAGGGTGGCGGGCAGGACGCCCGCCA
TAAACTGCCAGGCATCAAACTAAGCAGAAGGCCATCCT
